Addgene plasmid #20459: pWZL Neo Myr Flag CKMT1A
Depositing lab: William Hahn & Jean Zhao. Depositing organization: Dana-Farber Cancer Institute. Publication: Integrative Genomic Approaches Identify IKBKE as a Breast Cancer Oncogene (Kinase Library Clones). Boehm JS, Zhao JJ, Yao J, Kim SY, Firestein R, Dunn IF, Sjostrom SK, Garraway LA, Weremowicz S, Richardson AL, Greulich H, Stewart CJ, Mulvey LA, Shen RR, Ambrogio L, Hirozane-Kishikawa T, Hill DE, Vidal M, Meyerson M, Grenier JK, Hinkle G, Root DE, Roberts TM, Lander ES, Polyak K, Hahn WC. Cell. 2007 Jun 15. 129(6):1065-1079. 10.1016/j.cell.2007.03.052 PubMed 17574021.
Backbone
  Vector backbone: pWZL-Neo-Myr-Flag-DEST
  Backbone manufacturer: William Hahn Lab (available at Addgene, #15300)
  Vector type: Mammalian Expression, Retroviral
  Selectable markers: Neomycin (select with G418)
Growth in bacteria
  Bacterial resistance: Ampicillin, 100 μg/mL
  Growth temperature: 37°C
  Growth strain: Stbl3
  Growth instructions: Stbl3 cells to prevent recombination.
  Copy number: Unknown
Gene/Insert
  Gene/Insert name: CKMT1A (alt name: creatine kinase, mitochondrial 1 (ubiquitous))
  Species: H. sapiens (human)
  GenBank ID: NM_001015001
  Entrez Gene: CKMT1A (a.k.a. CKMT1, UMTCK, CKMT1B, FLJ50967)
  Tag / fusion protein: Myr (N terminal on backbone); Flag (N terminal on backbone)
  Cloning method: Gateway Cloning
  Sequencing primers: 5′ pWZL-Fwd (GAA CCT CCT CGT TCG ACC); 3′ pWZL-Rev (TTC CGG GCC CTC ACA TTG)
Resource information
  A portion of this plasmid was derived from a plasmid made by: 1-F5
Terms and licenses: Academic/Nonprofit Terms; Industry Terms: Not Available to Industry
Depositor comments: ORFs were cloned into Gateway compatible pEntry vectors. An LR recombination reaction was performed to move the ORF to pWZL-Neo-Myr-Flag DEST such that the ORF would have 5' myristoylation and flag tags. This plasmid is part of a kinase library, and the gene has been verified, but has not been fully sequenced for minor mutations. Please see the following link for plasmids from this article that are not part of the kinase library http://www.addgene.org/pubmed/17574021
How to cite: pWZL Neo Myr Flag CKMT1A was a gift from William Hahn & Jean Zhao (Addgene plasmid # 20459 ; http://n2t.net/addgene:20459 ; RRID:Addgene_20459)
