[The description below was written by a language model from this plasmid's Addgene catalogue record.]
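Description:
pWZL Neo Myr Flag CKMT1A is a retroviral mammalian expression plasmid built on the Gateway-compatible destination backbone pWZL-Neo-Myr-Flag-DEST. It is propagated in bacteria under ampicillin selection, and the depositor specifies a recombination-deficient strain (Stbl3) to limit rearrangement, a common precaution for vectors carrying repeated retroviral sequences. In mammalian cells, stable transductants are selected through a neomycin resistance marker using G418. The record gives no feature table, so the promoter driving the insert, the arrangement linking the insert to the neomycin marker, the bacterial origin of replication and the copy number are not stated.

The insert is the human CKMT1A open reading frame, encoding ubiquitous mitochondrial creatine kinase 1. It was first cloned into a Gateway entry vector and then moved into the destination backbone by an LR recombination reaction. This places it downstream of backbone-encoded N-terminal myristoylation and Flag sequences. A myristoylation signal generally directs the fusion protein to cellular membranes, a strategy often used to promote activation of kinases, while the Flag epitope allows detection or immunoprecipitation of the expressed protein.

The construct is one member of a kinase ORF library assembled for functional genomic work aimed at identifying oncogenes in breast cancer. In that setting, retroviral delivery allows stable expression of individual membrane-targeted kinases in target cells. The depositor notes that the identity of the gene has been verified but that the clone has not been fully sequenced, so minor mutations cannot be excluded.
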