>Addgene plasmid #20459 | pWZL Neo Myr Flag CKMT1A | addgene partial sequence | sequence record 26282 | 20459 with pWZL-Fwd
CTTCTCTAGGCGCCGGCCGGATCCAGAATTCGCCACCATGGGGTCTTCAAAATCTAAACCAAAGGACCCC
AGCCAGCGCCGGCGCAGGATCCGAGGTTACCTTGACTACAAAGACGATGACGACAAGCAATTGACAAGTT
TGTACAAAAAAGTTGGCATGGCTGGTCCCTTCTCCCGTCTGCTGTCCGCCCGCCCGGGACTCAGGCTCCT
GGCTTTGGCCGGAGCGGGGTCTCTAGCCGCTGGGTTTCTGCTCCGACCGGAACCTGTACGAGCTGCCAGT
GAACGACGGAGGCTGTATCCCCCGAGCGCTGAGTACCCAGACCTCCGAAAGCACAACAACTGCATGGCCA
GTCACCTGACCCCAGCAGTCTATGCACGGCTCTGCGACAAGACCACACCCACTGGTTGGACGCTAGATCA
GTGTATCCAGACTGGCGTGGACAACCCTGGCCACCCCTTCATCAAGACTGTGGGCATGGTGGCTGGAGAT
GAGGAGACCTATGAGGTATTTGCTGACCTGTTTGACCCTGTGATCCAAGAGCGACACAATGGATATGACC
CCCGGACAATGAAGCACACCACGGATCTAGATGCCAGTAAAATCCGTTCTGGCTACTTTGATGAGAGGTA
TGTATTGTCCTCTAGAGTCAGAACTGGCCGAAGCATCCGAGGACTCAGTCTGCCTCC
